>Addgene plasmid #219514 | pAGM81963 | addgene full sequence | sequence record 433790 | Addgene NGS Result
GCTTGTCAAGCAGATCGTTCAAACATTTGGCAATAAAGTTTCTTAAGATTGAATCCTGTTGCCGGTCTTG
CGATGATTATCATATAATTTCTGTTGAATTACGTTAAGCATGTAATAATTAACATGTAATGCATGACGTT
ATTTATGAGATGGGTTTTTATGATTAGAGTCCCGCAATTATACATTTAATACGCGATAGAAAACAAAATA
TAGCGCGCAAACTAGGATAAATTATCGCGCGCGGTGTCATCTATGTTACTAGATCGACGCTACTATTGTC
TTCCACTGGGTGTCAAAGGAGTGTCAGTTAATTAAAGAGTGTCGGGGCCGACACTCTTAATGGAAGTAAA
AGTGTGGGTTTTGCTGCACCGACACTCTTAATTTAAGAGTGTCGGGGTCCCGATGAAACCGACGCTTTTA
ATTTAAGAGTGTGGGTTTTTCCACACCGACACTCTTATGAATGTTACCCTAAATTCCCCAATCCTATACT
GTATAAGAGCTCATTTTTACAACAATTACCAACAACAACAAACAACAAACAACATTACAATTACATTTAC
AATTATCGATACAATGTCTCCTGAAAGAAGGCCTGCTGATATTAGAAGGGCTACTGAGGCTGATATGCCT
GCTGTGTGCACTATTGTGAATCATTACATTGAGACTTCTACTGTGAATTTCAGGACTGAGCCTCAAGAAC
CACAAGAGTGGACTGATGATCTTGTGAGGCTTAGAGAGAGGTATCCTTGGCTTGTTGCTGAAGTGGATGG
TGAAGTGGCTGGTATTGCTTATGCTGGTCCTTGGAAGGCTAGGAATGCTTACGATTGGACTGCTGAGTCT
ACTGTTTACGTGTCTCCTAGGCATCAAAGAACTGGTCTTGGATCTACTCTTTACACTCATCTTTTGAAGT
CTTTGGAGGCTCAGGGTTTCAAGTCTGTGGTTGCTGTGATTGGACTTCCTAATGATCCTTCTGTGAGGAT
GCATGAGGCTCTTGGTTATGCTCCTAGGGGAATGCTTAGAGCTGCTGGTTTCAAACATGGAAATTGGCAT
GATGTGGGATTCTGGCAGCTTGATTTCTCTCTTCCTGTTCCTCCTAGACCTGTTCTTCCTGTGACTGAGA
TTTGAGCTTACTCCACCTAAATACTATGCCGGTTCAAATAAGAAAGTAATGATTATGTACCCAAATAATA
CATTTATAAGATGTATGTGTGTGATGGACATGTTTCTGTATCGTACCAAAACTAAATAGGTGGCTTTTAT
CCCAAAAAAGTGCTTTCGTTTGATGACCTTATGATTTCTAAAGAGTGTTGTTGTTGCTGCTTATGTTTAA
TAAAAGTGATGTATATTATCAGTTGATTTCCCCACGTGGAAGGGGTGATTATATTGCACAAAATTAAGTT
AAAAGTAACATTGTGGTGTAATAAAAACCCTAGTGAATTTATAACCTATAAGTAAGTGGTGCAGTAGTGA
ATTTATCACGAAGTGGTTTAAACTATCAGTGTTTGACAGGATATATTGGCGGGTAAACCTAAGAGAAAAG
AGCGTTTATTAGAATAATCGGATATTTAAAAGGGCGTGAAAAGGTTTATCCGTTCGTCCATTTGTATGTG
CATGCCAACCACAGGGTTCCCCAGATCAGGCGCTGGCTGCTGAACCCCCAGCCGGAACTGACCCCACAAG
GCCCTAGCGTTTGCAATGCACCAGGTCATCATTGACCCAGGCGTGTTCCACCAGGCCGCTGCCTCGCAAC
TCTTCGCAGGCTTCGCCGACCTGCTCGCGCCACTTCTTCACGCGGGTGGAATCCGATCCGCACATGAGGC
GGAAGGTTTCCAGCTTGAGCGGGTACGGCTCCCGGTGCGAGCTGAAATAGTCGAACATCCGTCGGGCCGT
CGGCGACAGCTTGCGGTACTTCTCCCATATGAATTTCGTGTAGTGGTCGCCAGCAAACAGCACGACGATT
TCCTCGTCGATCAGGACCTGGCAACGGGACGTTTTCTTGCCACGGTCCAGGACGCGGAAGCGGTGCAGCA
GCGACACCGATTCCAGGTGCCCAACGCGGTCGGACGTGAAGCCCATCGCCGTCGCCTGTAGGCGCGACAG
GCATTCCTCGGCCTTCGTGTAATACCGGCCATTGATCGACCAGCCCAGGTCCTGGCAAAGCTCGTAGAAC
GTGAAGGTGATCGGCTCGCCGATAGGGGTGCGCTTCGCGTACTCCAACACCTGCTGCCACACCAGTTCGT
CATCGTCGGCCCGCAGCTCGACGCCGGTGTAGGTGATCTTCACGTCCTTGTTGACGTGGAAAATGACCTT
GTTTTGCAGCGCCTCGCGCGGGATTTTCTTGTTGCGCGTGGTGAACAGGGCAGAGCGGGCCGTGTCGTTT
GGCATCGCTCGCATCGTGTCCGGCCACGGCGCAATATCGAACAAGGAAAGCTGCATTTCCTTGATCTGCT
GCTTCGTGTGTTTCAGCAACGCGGCCTGCTTGGCCTCGCTGACCTGTTTTGCCAGGTCCTCGCCGGCGGT
TTTTCGCTTCTTGGTCGTCATAGTTCCTCGCGTGTCGATGGTCATCGACTTCGCCAAACCTGCCGCCTCC
TGTTCAAGACGACGCGAACGCTCCACGGCGGCCGATGGCGCGGGCAGGGCAGGGGGAGCCAGTTGCACGC
TGTCGCGCTCGATCTTGGCCGTAGCTTGCTGGACCATCGAGCCGACGGACTGGAAGGTTTCGCGGGGCGC
ACGCATGACGGTGCGGCTTGCGATGGTTTCGGCATCCTCGGCGGAAAACCCCGCGTCGATCAGTTCTTGC
CTGTATGCCTTCCGGTCAAACGTCCGATTCATTCACCCTCCTTGCGGGATTGCCCCGACTCACGCCGGGG
CAATGTGCCCTTATTCCTGATTTGACCCGCCTGGTGCCTTGGTGTCCAGATAATCCACCTTATCGGCAAT
GAAGTCGGTCCCGTAGACCGTCTGGCCGTCCTTCTCGTACTTGGTATTCCGAATCTTGCCCTGCACGAAT
ACCAGCGACCCCTTGCCCAAATACTTGCCGTGGGCCTCGGCCTGAGAGCCAAAACACTTGATGCGGAAGA
AGTCGGTGCGCTCCTGCTTGTCGCCGGCATCGTTGCGCCACATCTAGGATCTGCCAGGAACCGTAAAAAG
GCCGCGTTGCTGGCGTTTTTCCATAGGCTCCGCCCCCCTGACGAGCATCACAAAAATCGACGCTCAAGTC
AGAGGTGGCGAAACCCGACAGGACTATAAAGATACCAGGCGTTTCCCCCTGGAAGCTCCCTCGTGCGCTC
TCCTGTTCCGACCCTGCCGCTTACCGGATACCTGTCCGCCTTTCTCCCTTCGGGAAGCGTGGCGCTTTCT
CATAGCTCACGCTGTAGGTATCTCAGTTCGGTGTAGGTCGTTCGCTCCAAGCTGGGCTGTGTGCACGAAC
CCCCCGTTCAGCCCGACCGCTGCGCCTTATCCGGTAACTATCGTCTTGAGTCCAACCCGGTAAGACACGA
CTTATCGCCACTGGCAGCAGCCACTGGTAACAGGATTAGCAGAGCGAGGTATGTAGGCGGTGCTACAGAG
TTCTTGAAGTGGTGGCCTAACTACGGCTACACTAGAAGAACAGTATTTGGTATCTGCGCTCTGCTGAAGC
CAGTTACCTTCGGAAAAAGAGTTGGTAGCTCTTGATCCGGCAAACAAACCACCGCTGGTAGCGGTGGTTT
TTTTGTTTGCAAGCAGCAGATTACGCGCAGAAAAAAAGGATCTCAAGAAGATCCTTTGATCTTTTCTACG
GGGTCTGACGCTCAGTGGAACGAAAACTCACGTTAAGGGATTTTGGTCATGAGATTATCAAAAAGGATCT
TCACCTAGATCCTTTTAAATTAAAAATGAAGTTTTAAATCAATCTAAAGTATATATGAGTAAACTTGGTC
TGACAGTTACCAATGCTTAATCAGTGAGGCACCTATCTCAGCGATCTGTCTATTTCGTTCATCCATAGTT
GCCTGACTCCCCGTCGTGTAGATAACTACGATACGGGAGGGCTTACCATCTGGCCCCAGTGCTGCAATGA
TACCGCGAGAACCACGCTCACCGGCTCCAGATTTATCAGCAATAAACCAGCCAGCCGGAAGGGCCGAGCG
CAGAAGTGGTCCTGCAACTTTATCCGCCTCCATCCAGTCTATTAATTGTTGCCGGGAAGCTAGAGTAAGT
AGTTCGCCAGTTAATAGTTTGCGCAACGTTGTTGCCATTGCTACAGGCATCGTGGTGTCACGCTCGTCGT
TTGGTATGGCTTCATTCAGCTCCGGTTCCCAACGATCAAGGCGAGTTACATGATCCCCCATGTTGTGCAA
AAAAGCGGTTAGCTCCTTCGGTCCTCCGATCGTTGTCAGAAGTAAGTTGGCCGCAGTGTTATCACTCATG
GTTATGGCAGCACTGCATAATTCTCTTACTGTCATGCCATCCGTAAGATGCTTTTCTGTGACTGGTGAGT
ACTCAACCAAGTCATTCTGAGAATAGTGTATGCGGCGACCGAGTTGCTCTTGCCCGGCGTCAATACGGGA
TAATACCGCGCCACATAGCAGAACTTTAAAAGTGCTCATCATTGGAAAACGTTCTTCGGGGCGAAAACTC
TCAAGGATCTTACCGCTGTTGAGATCCAGTTCGATGTAACCCACTCGTGCACCCAACTGATCTTCAGCAT
CTTTTACTTTCACCAGCGTTTCTGGGTGAGCAAAAACAGGAAGGCAAAATGCCGCAAAAAAGGGAATAAG
GGCGACACGGAAATGTTGAATACTCATACTCTTCCTTTTTCAATATTATTGAAGCATTTATCAAGGTTAT
TGTCTCATGAGCGGATACATATTTGAATGTATTTAGAAAAATAAACAAATAGGGGTTCCGCGCACGAATT
GGCCAGCGCTGCCATTTTTGGGGTGAGGCCGTTCGCGGCCGAGGGGCGCAGCCCCTGGGGGGATGGGAGG
CCCGCGTTAGCGGGCCGGGAGGGTTCGAGAAGGGGGGGCACCCCCCTTCGGCGTGCGCGGTCACGCGCAC
AGGGCGCAGCCCTGGTTAAAAACAAGGTTTATAAATATTGGTTTAAAAGCAGGTTAAAAGACAGGTTAGC
GGTGGCCGAAAAACGGGCGGAAACCCTTGCAAATGCTGGATTTTCTGCCTGTGGACAGCCCCTCAAATGT
CAATAGGTGCGCCCCTCATCTGTCAGCACTCTGCCCCTCAAGTGTCAAGGATCGCGCCCCTCATCTGTCA
GTAGTCGCGCCCCTCAAGTGTCAATACCGCAGGGCACTTATCCCCAGGCTTGTCCACATCATCTGTGGGA
AACTCGCGTAAAATCAGGCGTTTTCGCCGATTTGCGAGGCTGGCCAGCTCCACGTCGCCGGCCGAAATCG
AGCCTGCCCCTCATCTGTCAACGCCGCGCCGGGTGAGTCGGCCCCTCAAGTGTCAACGTCCGCCCCTCAT
CTGTCAGTGAGGGCCAAGTTTTCCGCGAGGTATCCACAACGCCGGCGGCCGCGGTGTCTCGCACACGGCT
TCGACGGCGTTTCTGGCGCGTTTGCAGGGCCATAGACGGCCGCCAGCCCAGCGGCGAGGGCAACCAGCCC
GGTGAGCGTCGCAAAGGAGATCCTGATCTGACTGATGGGCTGCCTGTATCGAGTGGTGATTTTGTGCCGA
GCTGCCGGTCGGGGAGCTGTTGGCTGGCTGGTGGCAGGATATATTGTGGTGTAAACAAATTGACGCTTAG
ACAACTTAATAACACATTGCGGACGTTTTTAATGTACTGGGGTGGATGCAGTGGGCCCCACTCTGTGAAG
ACAAGCAAGAATTCAAGCTTGGAGGAATTCCAATCCCACAAAAATCTGAGCTTAACAGCACAGTTGCTCC
TCTCAGAGCAGAATCGGGTATTCAACACCCTCATATCAACTACTACGTTGTGTATAACGGTCCACATGCC
GGTATATACGATGACTGGGGTTGTACAAAGGCGGCAACAAACGGCGTTCCCGGAGTTGCACACAAGAAAT
TTGCCACTATTACAGAGGCAAGAGCAGCAGCTGACGCGTACACAACAAGTCAGCAAACAGACAGGTTGAA
CTTCATCCCCAAAGGAGAAGCTCAACTCAAGCCCAAGAGCTTTGCTAAGGCCCTAACAAGCCCACCAAAG
CAAAAAGCCCACTGGCTCACGCTAGGAACCAAAAGGCCCAGCAGTGATCCAGCCCCAAAAGAGATCTCCT
TTGCCCCGGAGATTACAATGGACGATTTCCTCTATCTTTACGATCTAGGAAGGAAGTTCGAAGGTGAAGG
TGACGACACTATGTTCACCACTGATAATGAGAAGGTTAGCCTCTTCAATTTCAGAAAGAATGCTGACCCA
CAGATGGTTAGAGAGGCCTACGCAGCAAGTCTCATCAAGACGATCTACCCGAGTAACAATCTCCAGGAGA
TCAAATACCTTCCCAAGAAGGTTAAAGATGCAGTCAAAAGATTCAGGACTAATTGCATCAAGAACACAGA
GAAAGACATATTTCTCAAGATCAGAAGTACTATTCCAGTATGGACGATTCAAGGCTTGCTTCATAAACCA
AGGCAAGTAATAGAGATTGGAGTCTCTAAAAAGGTAGTTCCTACTGAATCTAAGGCCATGCATGGAGTCT
AAGATTCAAATCGAGGATCTAACAGAACTCGCCGTCAAGACTGGCGAACAGTTCATACAGAGTCTTTTAC
GACTCAATGACAAGAAGAAAATCTTCGTCAACATGGTGGAGCACGACACTCTGGTCTACTCCAAAAATGT
CAAAGATACAGTCTCAGAAGATCAAAGGGCTATTGAGACTTTTCAACAAAGGATAATTTCGGGAAACCTC
CTCGGATTCCATTGCCCAGCTATCTGTCACTTCATCGAAAGGACAGTAGAAAAGGAAGGTGGCTCCTACA
AATGCCATCATTGCGATAAAGGAAAGGCTATCATTCAAGATCTCTCTGCCGACAGTGGTCCCAAAGATGG
ACCCCCACCCACGAGGAGCATCGTGGAAAAAGAAGAGGTTCCAACCACGTCTACAAAGCAAGTGGATTGA
TGTGACATCTCCACTGACGTAAGGGATGACGCACAATCCCACTATCCTTCGCAAGACCCTTCCTCTATAT
AAGGAAGTTCATTTCATTTGGAGAGGACACGCTACTGAGTGGCTTGTGCACGAGATAATGGTGGCCGGTG
ATCGGCGCACTACCATACTTAGGAGCCATGCCACATGTTTCACTTGCAAAAATGGCCAAAAAATATGGAC
CTGTTATGTATTTAAAAGTTGGCACATGTGGTATGGCTGTTGCTTCTACTCCTGATGCTGCTAAAGCATT
CTTGAAAACACTTGATATCAACTTCTCCAATCGTCCACCTAATGCAGGTGCCACGCACTTGGCCTATGAT
GCACAAGACATGGTTTTTGCACATTATGGACCACGTTGGAAGTTGCTAAGGAAATTGAGCAACTTGCATA
TGCTAGGGGGAAAAGCCTTAGAAAATTGGGCAAATGTAAGGTAAATCCCCAGATGAACATGGCATCGTGG
TGATTGATGAAACTGCTGCTGTCGGCTTTAACCTCTCTTTAGGCATTGGTTTCGAAGCGGGCAACAAGCC
GAAAGAACTGTACAGCGAAGAGGCAGTCAACGGGGAAACTCAGCAAGCGCACTTACAGGCGATTAAAGAG
CTGATAGCGCGTGACAAAAACCACCCAAGCGTGGTGATGTGGAGTATTGCCAACGAACCGGATACCCGTC
CGCAAGGTGCACGGGAATATTTCGCGCCACTGGCGGAAGCAACGCGTAAACTCGACCCGACGCGTCCGAT
CACCTGCGTCAATGTAATGTTCTGCGACGCTCACACCGATACCATCAGCGATCTCTTTGATGGGCAGGTA
CATTTGCCCAATTTTCTAAGGCTTTTCCCCCTAGCATATGCAAGTTGCTCAATTTCCTTAGCAACTTCCA
ACGTGGTCCATAATGTGCAAAAACCATGTCTTGTGCATCATAGGCCAAGTGCGTGGCACCTGCATTAGGT
GGACGATTGGAGAAGTTGATATCAAGTGTTTTCAAGAATGCTTTAGCAGCATCAGGAGTAGAAGCAACAG
CCATACCACATGTGCCAACTTTTAAATACATAACAGGTCCATATTTTTTGGCCATTTTTGCAAGTGAAAC
ATGTGGCATGGCTCCTAAGTATGGTAGTGCGCCGATCACCGGCCAC
Features (pLannotate 1.2.2; 17 found; start..end, strand, type, name):
     13..265     +  terminator     NOS terminator: nopaline synthase terminator and poly(A) signal
    512..565     +  misc_feature   TMV Ω: translational enhancer from the tobacco mosaic virus 5'-leader sequence (Gallie et al., 1988)
    574..1122    +  CDS            bar: PAT_STRHY - Experimental evidence at protein level: Swiss-Prot protein existence level 1. Inactivates phosphinothricin (PPT) by transfer of an acetyl group from acetyl CoA. Can also acetylate demethylphosphinothricin but not PTT or glutamate. This enzyme is an effector of phosphinothricin tripeptide (PTT or bialaphos) resistance. From Streptomyces hygroscopicus. Introduced by genetic manipulation and expressed in glufosinate-tolerant maize by Dekalb Genetics.
   1504..1528    +  misc_feature   RB T-DNA repeat: right border repeat from nopaline C58 T-DNA
   1640..1660    -  CDS            TetR (fragment): tetracycline resistance regulatory protein; tetR
   1687..2832    -  CDS            trfA: TRFA_ECOLX - Experimental evidence at protein level: Swiss-Prot protein existence level 1. Also involved in plasmid copy number control, promoting intermolecular coupling of protein bound iterons at oriV, which inhibits replication initiation. From Escherichia coli.
   3168..3756    -  rep_origin     ori: high-copy-number ColE1/pMB1/pBR322/pUC origin of replication
   3927..4787    -  CDS            AmpR: β-lactamase; bla; confers resistance to ampicillin, carbenicillin, and related antibiotics
   4788..4892    -  promoter       AmpR promoter: bla
   4979..5610    -  rep_origin     oriV: incP origin of replication
   5702..5726    +  misc_feature   LB T-DNA repeat: left border repeat from nopaline C58 T-DNA
   5834..6640    +  CDS            IBMP_CAMVB (fragment): Experimental evidence at protein level: Swiss-Prot protein existence level 1. Enhances the ribosomal termination-reinitiation event leading to the translation of major open reading frames on the polycistronic viral RNAs. From Cauliflower mosaic virus (strain Bari 1) (CaMV).
   6824..7169    +  promoter       CaMV 35S promoter: strong constitutive promoter from cauliflower mosaic virus
   7121..7167    +  promoter       minimal CaMV 35S promoter: minimal 35S promoter from cauliflower mosaic virus
   7202..7531    +  CDS            CYP75A1 (fragment): C75A1_PETHY - Also known as HF1. Experimental evidence at protein level: Swiss-Prot protein existence level 1. Catalyzes the 3'5'-hydroxylation of naringenin and eriodictyol to form 5,7,3,'4',5'-pentahydroxyflavanone and 3',5'- hydroxylation of dihydrokaempferol and dihydroquercetin to form dihydromyricetin. From Petunia hybrida (Petunia).
   7540..7902    +  CDS            GUS (fragment): β-glucuronidase; uidA (or gusA) from E. coli
   7897..5       -  CDS            CYP75A1 (fragment) (across the origin): C75A1_PETHY - Also known as HF1. Experimental evidence at protein level: Swiss-Prot protein existence level 1. Catalyzes the 3'5'-hydroxylation of naringenin and eriodictyol to form 5,7,3,'4',5'-pentahydroxyflavanone and 3',5'- hydroxylation of dihydrokaempferol and dihydroquercetin to form dihydromyricetin. From Petunia hybrida (Petunia).
