[The description below was written by a language model from this plasmid's Addgene catalogue record and pLannotate feature annotations shown in this document.]
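Description:
pAGM81963 is a plant expression binary vector built on the pICH75055 backbone and designed to silence the endogenous flavonoid 3',5'-hydroxylase (F3'5'H) gene of Nicotiana benthamiana. The backbone carries both a high-copy ColE1/pUC-type origin for propagation in E. coli and the broad-host-range incP oriV together with the trfA replication initiator gene, an arrangement that allows replication in Agrobacterium. Bacterial selection is by ampicillin/carbenicillin resistance (AmpR with its bla promoter). Nopaline-type left and right T-DNA border repeats delimit the region transferred into plant cells.

Within the T-DNA, a CaMV 35S promoter (preceded by additional CaMV-derived upstream sequence that the annotation matches to a fragment of a viral ORF) drives a hairpin cassette. A roughly 330 bp F3'5'H fragment in sense orientation is followed by a fragment of the GUS coding sequence acting as a spacer, then the matching F3'5'H fragment in antisense orientation, ending at a NOS terminator. The annotation tool labels the two arms by homology to the petunia CYP75A1 (HF1) enzyme, but the catalogue record gives the source as N. benthamiana. Transcription should yield a self-complementary RNA that folds into double-stranded RNA and triggers RNA interference against the native transcript. Downstream, still inside the borders, lies a bar (phosphinothricin acetyltransferase) coding sequence preceded by the TMV Ω translational enhancer. This would confer glufosinate tolerance, although no promoter or terminator for it is annotated.

The plasmid belongs to a transient expression toolbox for anthocyanin biosynthesis in N. benthamiana. Knocking down F3'5'H would be expected to limit 3',5'-hydroxylation of flavonoid intermediates and so influence which anthocyanins accumulate.
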