Addgene plasmid #219514: pAGM81963
Purpose: Silencing of Nb F3'5'H
Depositing lab: Sylvestre Marillonnet. Depositing organization: Leibniz Institute of Plant Biochemistry (IPB). Publication: A transient expression tool box for anthocyanin biosynthesis in Nicotiana benthamiana. Grutzner R, Konig K, Horn C, Engler C, Laub A, Vogt T, Marillonnet S. Plant Biotechnol J. 2023 Dec 20. doi: 10.1111/pbi.14261. PubMed 38124296.
Backbone
  Vector backbone: pICH75055
  Vector type: Plant Expression
Growth in bacteria
  Bacterial resistance: Ampicillin, 100 μg/mL
  Growth temperature: 37°C
  Growth strain: DH5alpha
  Copy number: High Copy
Gene/Insert
  Gene/Insert name: Nb F3'5'H
  Species: Nicotiana benthamiana
  Cloning method: Restriction Enzyme; 5′ cloning site Unknown (unknown if destroyed); 3′ cloning site Unknown (unknown if destroyed)
Terms and licenses: Academic/Nonprofit Terms; Industry Terms
How to cite: pAGM81963 was a gift from Sylvestre Marillonnet (Addgene plasmid # 219514 ; http://n2t.net/addgene:219514 ; RRID:Addgene_219514)
